Addgene plasmid #118167: lentiSAMv2 EGFP-guide2
Purpose: CRISPRa negative control. Catalytically inactive Cas9 from S. pyogenes and VP64 with 2A-BlastR, and sgRNA2 against the EGFP CDS
Depositing lab: Jorge Ferrer. Depositing organization: Imperial College London. Publication: Human pancreatic islet three-dimensional chromatin architecture provides insights into the genetics of type 2 diabetes. Miguel-Escalada I, Bonas-Guarch S, Cebola I, Ponsa-Cobas J, Mendieta-Esteban J, Atla G, Javierre BM, Rolando DMY, Farabella I, Morgan CC, Garcia-Hurtado J, Beucher A, Moran I, Pasquali L, Ramos-Rodriguez M, Appel EVR, Linneberg A, Gjesing AP, Witte DR, Pedersen O, Grarup N, Ravassard P, Torrents D, Mercader JM, Piemonti L, Berney T, de Koning EJP, Kerr-Conte J, Pattou F, Fedko IO, Groop L, Prokopenko I, Hansen T, Marti-Renom MA, Fraser P, Ferrer J. Nat Genet. 2019 Jun 28. pii: 10.1038/s41588-019-0457-0. doi: 10.1038/s41588-019-0457-0. PubMed 31253982.
Backbone
  Vector backbone: lentiSAMv2
  Backbone manufacturer: Feng Zhang (Addgene #75112)
  Vector type: Mammalian Expression, Lentiviral, CRISPR
  Selectable markers: Blasticidin
Growth in bacteria
  Bacterial resistance: Ampicillin, 100 μg/mL
  Growth temperature: 37°C
  Growth strain: Stbl3
  Copy number: High Copy
Gene/Insert
  Gene/Insert name: dCas9-VP64-2A-BlastR
  gRNA/shRNA sequence: GAGCTGGACGGCGACGTAAA
  Species: H. sapiens (human)
  Promoter: EF1a core and U6
  Cloning method: Restriction Enzyme; 5′ cloning site Unknown (destroyed during cloning); 3′ cloning site Unknown (destroyed during cloning)
  Sequencing primers: 5′ GATCCGCCACCATGGATGC
Terms and licenses: Academic/Nonprofit Terms; Industry Terms: Not Available to Industry
Depositor comments: Please visit https://www.biorxiv.org/content/early/2018/08/27/400291 for bioRxiv preprint.
How to cite: lentiSAMv2 EGFP-guide2 was a gift from Jorge Ferrer (Addgene plasmid # 118167 ; http://n2t.net/addgene:118167 ; RRID:Addgene_118167)
