[The description below was written by a language model from this plasmid's Addgene catalogue record and pLannotate feature annotations shown in this document.]
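Description:
lentiSAMv2 EGFP-guide2 is a 13.5 kb lentiviral CRISPR activation (CRISPRa) plasmid built on the lentiSAMv2 backbone and intended as a negative control. It combines two expression units in one transfer vector. A human U6 RNA polymerase III promoter drives a single guide RNA whose spacer targets the EGFP coding sequence. The annotation software labels this short stretch as an mVenus fragment, which simply reflects its GFP-family origin. The guide scaffold carries two MS2 stem loops, the SAM-style design that lets MS2 coat protein fusions bring additional activator domains to the guide. Downstream, the EF-1α core promoter expresses nuclease-dead S. pyogenes Cas9 (D10A/N863A) with a nucleoplasmin NLS. According to the catalogue entry, dCas9 is fused to the VP64 activation domain and linked through a 2A peptide to blasticidin S deaminase. VP64 and the 2A are not individually annotated, but they presumably lie in the unannotated gap between dCas9 and BSD. A WPRE follows the cassette to enhance transcript expression.

The viral framework comprises a CMV enhancer/promoter-driven truncated HIV-1 5' LTR, the Ψ packaging signal, RRE, cPPT/CTS and a truncated 3' LTR, so viral particles can only be produced when packaging functions are supplied in trans. Transduced mammalian cells are selected with blasticidin. The backbone also carries an SV40/EM7-driven bleomycin/Zeocin resistance cassette outside the LTRs and an f1 ori. In bacteria the plasmid is maintained through a high-copy ColE1/pUC origin with ampicillin resistance. Because the guide has no endogenous human target, the construct serves as a non-targeting comparator for activation experiments, and it was deposited with a study of human pancreatic islet regulatory genomics.
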