Features (pLannotate 1.2.2; 39 found; start..end, strand, type, name):
     18..36      +  misc_RNA       MS2 stem loop: stem loop that binds the bacteriophage MS2 coat protein
     47..83      +  misc_RNA       gRNA scaffold (fragment): guide RNA scaffold for the Streptococcus pyogenes CRISPR/Cas9 system
     88..106     +  misc_RNA       MS2 stem loop: stem loop that binds the bacteriophage MS2 coat protein
    117..136     +  misc_RNA       gRNA scaffold (fragment): guide RNA scaffold for the Streptococcus pyogenes CRISPR/Cas9 system
    149..167     +  CDS            small t antigen (fragment): SV40 (simian virus 40) small t antigen
    193..404     +  promoter       EF-1α core promoter: core promoter for human elongation factor EF-1α
    421..468     +  CDS            nucleoplasmin NLS: bipartite nuclear localization signal from nucleoplasmin
    468..4569    +  CDS            dCas9 (fragment): catalytically dead mutant of the Cas9 endonuclease from the Streptococcus pyogenes Type II CRISPR/Cas system RNA-guided DNA-binding protein that lacks endonuclease activity due to the D10A mutation in the RuvC catalytic domain and the N863A mutation in the HNH catalytic domain
   4894..5292    +  CDS            BSD: blasticidin S deaminase; Aspergillus terreus BSD; confers resistance to blasticidin
   5293..5314    +  misc_feature   MCS (fragment): pBluescript multiple cloning site
   5317..5905    +  misc_feature   WPRE: woodchuck hepatitis virus posttranscriptional regulatory element
   5842..6423    +  CDS            nef (fragment): NEF_HV1H2 - Experimental evidence at protein level: Swiss-Prot protein existence level 1. Extracellular Nef protein targets CD4(+) T-lymphocytes for apoptosis by interacting with CXCR4 surface receptors. From Human immunodeficiency virus type 1 group M subtype B (isolate HXB2) (HIV-1).
   6430..6610    +  LTR            5' LTR (truncated): truncated 5' long terminal repeat (LTR) from HIV-1
   6642..6866    +  polyA_signal   bGH poly(A) signal: bovine growth hormone polyadenylation signal
   6870..6891    +  promoter       SV40 promoter (fragment): SV40 enhancer and early promoter
   6912..7340    +  rep_origin     f1 ori (sequence partly withheld): f1 bacteriophage origin of replication; arrow indicates direction of (+) strand synthesis
   7354..7683    +  promoter       SV40 promoter: SV40 enhancer and early promoter
   7731..7778    +  promoter       EM7 promoter: synthetic bacterial promoter&nbsp
   7797..8171    +  CDS            BleoR: antibiotic-binding protein; Sh ble from Streptoalloteichus hindustanus; confers resistance to bleomycin, phleomycin, and Zeocin™
   8181..8306    +  CDS            ble (fragment): BLE_KLEPN - Experimental evidence at protein level: Swiss-Prot protein existence level 1. Binding protein with a strong affinity to the bleomycin family of antibiotics. Binds to CL990; an antimitotic-antibiotic compound. From Klebsiella pneumoniae.
   8301..8422    +  polyA_signal   SV40 poly(A) signal: SV40 polyadenylation signal
   8493..8515    -  protein_bind   lac operator (fragment): The lac repressor binds to the lac operator to inhibit transcription in E. coli. This inhibition can be relieved by adding lactose or isopropyl-β-D-thiogalactopyranoside (IPTG). lac repressor encoded by lacI
   8519..8549    -  promoter       lac promoter: promoter for the E. coli lac operon
   8564..8585    -  protein_bind   CAP binding site: CAP binding activates transcription in the presence of cAMP. E. coli catabolite activator protein
   8598..8690    -  CDS            lacI (fragment): lac repressor; lacI; The lac repressor binds to the lac operator to inhibit transcription in E. coli. This inhibition can be relieved by adding lactose or isopropyl-β-D-thiogalactopyranoside (IPTG).
   8873..9461    -  rep_origin     ori: high-copy-number ColE1/pMB1/pBR322/pUC origin of replication
   9632..10492   -  CDS            AmpR: β-lactamase; bla; confers resistance to ampicillin, carbenicillin, and related antibiotics
  10493..10597   -  promoter       AmpR promoter: bla
  10656..10708   -  misc_feature   bom (fragment): basis of mobility region from pBR322
  10863..11242   +  enhancer       CMV enhancer: human cytomegalovirus immediate early enhancer
  11243..11442   +  promoter       CMV promoter: human cytomegalovirus (CMV) immediate early promoter
  11460..11640   +  LTR            5' LTR (truncated): truncated 5' long terminal repeat (LTR) from HIV-1
  11687..11812   +  misc_feature   HIV-1 Ψ: packaging signal of human immunodeficiency virus type 1
  11796..12159   +  CDS            HIV-1 gag (fragment): gag protein from human immunodeficiency virus 1; gag
  12305..12538   +  misc_feature   RRE: The Rev response element (RRE) of HIV-1 allows for Rev-dependent mRNA export from the nucleus to the cytoplasm.
  12915..13015   +  CDS            Rev (fragment): human immunodeficiency virus 1 (HIV-1) Rev protein; rev; enhances nuclear export of unspliced and incompletely spliced viral mRNAs
  13065..13182   +  misc_feature   cPPT/CTS: central polypurine tract and central termination sequence of HIV-1
  13232..13472   +  promoter       U6 promoter: RNA polymerase III promoter for human U6 snRNA
  13482..13501   +  CDS            VN155(I152L) (fragment): improved N-terminal fragment of mVenus for use in bimolecular fluorescence complementation (BiFC) (Kodama and Hu, 2010)
>Addgene plasmid #118167 | lentiSAMv2 EGFP-guide2 | addgene full sequence | sequence record 240442 | Addgene NGS Result
GTTTTAGAGCTAGGCCAACATGAGGATCACCCATGTCTGCAGGGCCTAGCAAGTTAAAATAAGGCTAGTC
CGTTATCAACTTGGCCAACATGAGGATCACCCATGTCTGCAGGGCCAAGTGGCACCGAGTCGGTGCTTTT
TTTGGATCCTAGGTCTTGAAAGGAGTGGGAATTGGCTCCGGTGCCCGTCAGTGGGCAGAGCGCACATCGC
CCACAGTCCCCGAGAAGTTGGGGGGAGGGGTCGGCAATTGATCCGGTGCCTAGAGAAGGTGGCGCGGGGT
AAACTGGGAAAGTGATGTCGTGTACTGGCTCCGCCTTTTTCCCGAGGGTGGGGGAGAACCGTATATAAGT
GCAGTAGTCGCCGTGAACGTTCTTTTTCGCAACGGGTTTGCCGCCAGAACACAGGCGTACGGCCACCATG
AAAAGGCCGGCGGCCACGAAAAAGGCCGGCCAGGCAAAAAAGAAAAAGGACAAGAAGTACAGCATCGGCC
TGGCCATCGGCACCAACTCTGTGGGCTGGGCCGTGATCACCGACGAGTACAAGGTGCCCAGCAAGAAATT
CAAGGTGCTGGGCAACACCGACCGGCACAGCATCAAGAAGAACCTGATCGGAGCCCTGCTGTTCGACAGC
GGCGAAACAGCCGAGGCCACCCGGCTGAAGAGAACCGCCAGAAGAAGATACACCAGACGGAAGAACCGGA
TCTGCTATCTGCAAGAGATCTTCAGCAACGAGATGGCCAAGGTGGACGACAGCTTCTTCCACAGACTGGA
AGAGTCCTTCCTGGTGGAAGAGGATAAGAAGCACGAGCGGCACCCCATCTTCGGCAACATCGTGGACGAG
GTGGCCTACCACGAGAAGTACCCCACCATCTACCACCTGAGAAAGAAACTGGTGGACAGCACCGACAAGG
CCGACCTGCGGCTGATCTATCTGGCCCTGGCCCACATGATCAAGTTCCGGGGCCACTTCCTGATCGAGGG
CGACCTGAACCCCGACAACAGCGACGTGGACAAGCTGTTCATCCAGCTGGTGCAGACCTACAACCAGCTG
TTCGAGGAAAACCCCATCAACGCCAGCGGCGTGGACGCCAAGGCCATCCTGTCTGCCAGACTGAGCAAGA
GCAGACGGCTGGAAAATCTGATCGCCCAGCTGCCCGGCGAGAAGAAGAATGGCCTGTTCGGCAACCTGAT
TGCCCTGAGCCTGGGCCTGACCCCCAACTTCAAGAGCAACTTCGACCTGGCCGAGGATGCCAAACTGCAG
CTGAGCAAGGACACCTACGACGACGACCTGGACAACCTGCTGGCCCAGATCGGCGACCAGTACGCCGACC
TGTTTCTGGCCGCCAAGAACCTGTCCGACGCCATCCTGCTGAGCGACATCCTGAGAGTGAACACCGAGAT
CACCAAGGCCCCCCTGAGCGCCTCTATGATCAAGAGATACGACGAGCACCACCAGGACCTGACCCTGCTG
AAAGCTCTCGTGCGGCAGCAGCTGCCTGAGAAGTACAAAGAGATTTTCTTCGACCAGAGCAAGAACGGCT
ACGCCGGCTACATTGACGGCGGAGCCAGCCAGGAAGAGTTCTACAAGTTCATCAAGCCCATCCTGGAAAA
GATGGACGGCACCGAGGAACTGCTCGTGAAGCTGAACAGAGAGGACCTGCTGCGGAAGCAGCGGACCTTC
GACAACGGCAGCATCCCCCACCAGATCCACCTGGGAGAGCTGCACGCCATTCTGCGGCGGCAGGAAGATT
TTTACCCATTCCTGAAGGACAACCGGGAAAAGATCGAGAAGATCCTGACCTTCCGCATCCCCTACTACGT
GGGCCCTCTGGCCAGGGGAAACAGCAGATTCGCCTGGATGACCAGAAAGAGCGAGGAAACCATCACCCCC
TGGAACTTCGAGGAAGTGGTGGACAAGGGCGCTTCCGCCCAGAGCTTCATCGAGCGGATGACCAACTTCG
ATAAGAACCTGCCCAACGAGAAGGTGCTGCCCAAGCACAGCCTGCTGTACGAGTACTTCACCGTGTATAA
CGAGCTGACCAAAGTGAAATACGTGACCGAGGGAATGAGAAAGCCCGCCTTCCTGAGCGGCGAGCAGAAA
AAGGCCATCGTGGACCTGCTGTTCAAGACCAACCGGAAAGTGACCGTGAAGCAGCTGAAAGAGGACTACT
TCAAGAAAATCGAGTGCTTCGACTCCGTGGAAATCTCCGGCGTGGAAGATCGGTTCAACGCCTCCCTGGG
CACATACCACGATCTGCTGAAAATTATCAAGGACAAGGACTTCCTGGACAATGAGGAAAACGAGGACATT
CTGGAAGATATCGTGCTGACCCTGACACTGTTTGAGGACAGAGAGATGATCGAGGAACGGCTGAAAACCT
ATGCCCACCTGTTCGACGACAAAGTGATGAAGCAGCTGAAGCGGCGGAGATACACCGGCTGGGGCAGGCT
GAGCCGGAAGCTGATCAACGGCATCCGGGACAAGCAGTCCGGCAAGACAATCCTGGATTTCCTGAAGTCC
GACGGCTTCGCCAACAGAAACTTCATGCAGCTGATCCACGACGACAGCCTGACCTTTAAAGAGGACATCC
AGAAAGCCCAGGTGTCCGGCCAGGGCGATAGCCTGCACGAGCACATTGCCAATCTGGCCGGCAGCCCCGC
CATTAAGAAGGGCATCCTGCAGACAGTGAAGGTGGTGGACGAGCTCGTGAAAGTGATGGGCCGGCACAAG
CCCGAGAACATCGTGATCGAAATGGCCAGAGAGAACCAGACCACCCAGAAGGGACAGAAGAACAGCCGCG
AGAGAATGAAGCGGATCGAAGAGGGCATCAAAGAGCTGGGCAGCCAGATCCTGAAAGAACACCCCGTGGA
AAACACCCAGCTGCAGAACGAGAAGCTGTACCTGTACTACCTGCAGAATGGGCGGGATATGTACGTGGAC
CAGGAACTGGACATCAACCGGCTGTCCGACTACGATGTGGACCACATCGTGCCTCAGAGCTTTCTGAAGG
ACGACTCCATCGACAACAAGGTGCTGACCAGAAGCGACAAGGCCCGGGGCAAGAGCGACAACGTGCCCTC
CGAAGAGGTCGTGAAGAAGATGAAGAACTACTGGCGGCAGCTGCTGAACGCCAAGCTGATTACCCAGAGA
AAGTTCGACAATCTGACCAAGGCCGAGAGAGGCGGCCTGAGCGAACTGGATAAGGCCGGCTTCATCAAGA
GACAGCTGGTGGAAACCCGGCAGATCACAAAGCACGTGGCACAGATCCTGGACTCCCGGATGAACACTAA
GTACGACGAGAATGACAAGCTGATCCGGGAAGTGAAAGTGATCACCCTGAAGTCCAAGCTGGTGTCCGAT
TTCCGGAAGGATTTCCAGTTTTACAAAGTGCGCGAGATCAACAACTACCACCACGCCCACGACGCCTACC
TGAACGCCGTCGTGGGAACCGCCCTGATCAAAAAGTACCCTAAGCTGGAAAGCGAGTTCGTGTACGGCGA
CTACAAGGTGTACGACGTGCGGAAGATGATCGCCAAGAGCGAGCAGGAAATCGGCAAGGCTACCGCCAAG
TACTTCTTCTACAGCAACATCATGAACTTTTTCAAGACCGAGATTACCCTGGCCAACGGCGAGATCCGGA
AGCGGCCTCTGATCGAGACAAACGGCGAAACCGGGGAGATCGTGTGGGATAAGGGCCGGGATTTTGCCAC
CGTGCGGAAAGTGCTGAGCATGCCCCAAGTGAATATCGTGAAAAAGACCGAGGTGCAGACAGGCGGCTTC
AGCAAAGAGTCTATCCTGCCCAAGAGGAACAGCGATAAGCTGATCGCCAGAAAGAAGGACTGGGACCCTA
AGAAGTACGGCGGCTTCGACAGCCCCACCGTGGCCTATTCTGTGCTGGTGGTGGCCAAAGTGGAAAAGGG
CAAGTCCAAGAAACTGAAGAGTGTGAAAGAGCTGCTGGGGATCACCATCATGGAAAGAAGCAGCTTCGAG
AAGAATCCCATCGACTTTCTGGAAGCCAAGGGCTACAAAGAAGTGAAAAAGGACCTGATCATCAAGCTGC
CTAAGTACTCCCTGTTCGAGCTGGAAAACGGCCGGAAGAGAATGCTGGCCTCTGCCGGCGAACTGCAGAA
GGGAAACGAACTGGCCCTGCCCTCCAAATATGTGAACTTCCTGTACCTGGCCAGCCACTATGAGAAGCTG
AAGGGCTCCCCCGAGGATAATGAGCAGAAACAGCTGTTTGTGGAACAGCACAAGCACTACCTGGACGAGA
TCATCGAGCAGATCAGCGAGTTCTCCAAGAGAGTGATCCTGGCCGACGCTAATCTGGACAAAGTGCTGTC
CGCCTACAACAAGCACCGGGATAAGCCCATCAGAGAGCAGGCCGAGAATATCATCCACCTGTTTACCCTG
ACCAATCTGGGAGCCCCTGCCGCCTTCAAGTACTTTGACACCACCATCGACCGGAAGAGGTACACCAGCA
CCAAAGAGGTGCTGGACGCCACCCTGATCCACCAGAGCATCACCGGCCTGTACGAGACACGGATCGACCT
GTCTCAGCTGGGAGGCGACAGCGCTGGAGGAGGTGGAAGCGGAGGAGGAGGAAGCGGAGGAGGAGGTAGC
GGACCTAAGAAAAAGAGGAAGGTGGCGGCCGCTGGATCCGGACGGGCTGACGCATTGGACGATTTTGATC
TGGATATGCTGGGAAGTGACGCCCTCGATGATTTTGACCTTGACATGCTTGGTTCGGATGCCCTTGATGA
CTTTGACCTCGACATGCTCGGCAGTGACGCCCTTGATGATTTCGACCTGGACATGCTGATTAACTGTACA
GGCAGTGGAGAGGGCAGAGGAAGTCTGCTAACATGCGGTGACGTCGAGGAGAATCCTGGCCCAATGGCCA
AGCCTTTGTCTCAAGAAGAATCCACCCTCATTGAAAGAGCAACGGCTACAATCAACAGCATCCCCATCTC
TGAAGACTACAGCGTCGCCAGCGCAGCTCTCTCTAGCGACGGCCGCATCTTCACTGGTGTCAATGTATAT
CATTTTACTGGGGGACCTTGTGCAGAACTCGTGGTGCTGGGCACTGCTGCTGCTGCGGCAGCTGGCAACC
TGACTTGTATCGTCGCGATCGGAAATGAGAACAGGGGCATCTTGAGCCCCTGCGGACGGTGCCGACAGGT
GCTTCTCGATCTGCATCCTGGGATCAAAGCCATAGTGAAGGACAGTGATGGACAGCCGACGGCAGTTGGG
ATTCGTGAATTGCTGCCCTCTGGTTATGTGTGGGAGGGCTAAGAATTCGATATCAAGCTTATCGGTAATC
AACCTCTGGATTACAAAATTTGTGAAAGATTGACTGGTATTCTTAACTATGTTGCTCCTTTTACGCTATG
TGGATACGCTGCTTTAATGCCTTTGTATCATGCTATTGCTTCCCGTATGGCTTTCATTTTCTCCTCCTTG
TATAAATCCTGGTTGCTGTCTCTTTATGAGGAGTTGTGGCCCGTTGTCAGGCAACGTGGCGTGGTGTGCA
CTGTGTTTGCTGACGCAACCCCCACTGGTTGGGGCATTGCCACCACCTGTCAGCTCCTTTCCGGGACTTT
CGCTTTCCCCCTCCCTATTGCCACGGCGGAACTCATCGCCGCCTGCCTTGCCCGCTGCTGGACAGGGGCT
CGGCTGTTGGGCACTGACAATTCCGTGGTGTTGTCGGGGAAATCATCGTCCTTTCCTTGGCTGCTCGCCT
GTGTTGCCACCTGGATTCTGCGCGGGACGTCCTTCTGCTACGTCCCTTCGGCCCTCAATCCAGCGGACCT
TCCTTCCCGCGGCCTGCTGCCGGCTCTGCGGCCTCTTCCGCGTCTTCGCCTTCGCCCTCAGACGAGTCGG
ATCTCCCTTTGGGCCGCCTCCCCGCATCGATACCGTCGACCTCGAGACCTAGAAAAACATGGAGCAATCA
CAAGTAGCAATACAGCAGCTACCAATGCTGATTGTGCCTGGCTAGAAGCACAAGAGGAGGAGGAGGTGGG
TTTTCCAGTCACACCTCAGGTACCTTTAAGACCAATGACTTACAAGGCAGCTGTAGATCTTAGCCACTTT
TTAAAAGAAAAGGGGGGACTGGAAGGGCTAATTCACTCCCAACGAAGACAAGATATCCTTGATCTGTGGA
TCTACCACACACAAGGCTACTTCCCTGATTGGCAGAACTACACACCAGGGCCAGGGATCAGATATCCACT
GACCTTTGGATGGTGCTACAAGCTAGTACCAGTTGAGCAAGAGAAGGTAGAAGAAGCCAATGAAGGAGAG
AACACCCGCTTGTTACACCCTGTGAGCCTGCATGGGATGGATGACCCGGAGAGAGAAGTATTAGAGTGGA
GGTTTGACAGCCGCCTAGCATTTCATCACATGGCCCGAGAGCTGCATCCGGACTGTACTGGGTCTCTCTG
GTTAGACCAGATCTGAGCCTGGGAGCTCTCTGGCTAACTAGGGAACCCACTGCTTAAGCCTCAATAAAGC
TTGCCTTGAGTGCTTCAAGTAGTGTGTGCCCGTCTGTTGTGTGACTCTGGTAACTAGAGATCCCTCAGAC
CCTTTTAGTCAGTGTGGAAAATCTCTAGCAGGGCCCGTTTAAACCCGCTGATCAGCCTCGACTGTGCCTT
CTAGTTGCCAGCCATCTGTTGTTTGCCCCTCCCCCGTGCCTTCCTTGACCCTGGAAGGTGCCACTCCCAC
TGTCCTTTCCTAATAAAATGAGGAAATTGCATCGCATTGTCTGAGTAGGTGTCATTCTATTCTGGGGGGT
GGGGTGGGGCAGGACAGCAAGGGGGAGGATTGGGAAGACAATAGCAGGCATGCTGGGGATGCGGTGGGCT
CTATGGCTTCTGAGGCGGAAAGAACCAGCTGGGGCTCTAGGGGGTATCCCC
[124 nt withheld, positions 6912-7035]
C
[91 nt withheld, positions 7037-7127]
A
[49 nt withheld, positions 7129-7177]
CCTTTGACGTTGGAGTCCACGTTCTTT
[37 nt withheld, positions 7205-7241]
ACCCTATCTCGGTCTATTCTTTTGATTTATAAGGGATTTTGCCGATTTCGGCCTATTGGTTAAAAAATGA
GCTGATTTAACAAAAATTTAACGCGAATTAATTCTGTGGAATGTGTGTCAGTTAGGGTGTGGAAAGTCCC
CAGGCTCCCCAGCAGGCAGAAGTATGCAAAGCATGCATCTCAATTAGTCAGCAACCAGGTGTGGAAAGTC
CCCAGGCTCCCCAGCAGGCAGAAGTATGCAAAGCATGCATCTCAATTAGTCAGCAACCATAGTCCCGCCC
CTAACTCCGCCCATCCCGCCCCTAACTCCGCCCAGTTCCGCCCATTCTCCGCCCCATGGCTGACTAATTT
TTTTTATTTATGCAGAGGCCGAGGCCGCCTCTGCCTCTGAGCTATTCCAGAAGTAGTGAGGAGGCTTTTT
TGGAGGCCTAGGCTTTTGCAAAAAGCTCCCGGGAGCTTGTATATCCATTTTCGGATCTGATCAGCACGTG
TTGACAATTAATCATCGGCATAGTATATCGGCATAGTATAATACGACAAGGTGAGGAACTAAACCATGGC
CAAGTTGACCAGTGCCGTTCCGGTGCTCACCGCGCGCGACGTCGCCGGAGCGGTCGAGTTCTGGACCGAC
CGGCTCGGGTTCTCCCGGGACTTCGTGGAGGACGACTTCGCCGGTGTGGTCCGGGACGACGTGACCCTGT
TCATCAGCGCGGTCCAGGACCAGGTGGTGCCGGACAACACCCTGGCCTGGGTGTGGGTGCGCGGCCTGGA
CGAGCTGTACGCCGAGTGGTCGGAGGTCGTGTCCACGAACTTCCGGGACGCCTCCGGGCCGGCCATGACC
GAGATCGGCGAGCAGCCGTGGGGGCGGGAGTTCGCCCTGCGCGACCCGGCCGGCAACTGCGTGCACTTCG
TGGCCGAGGAGCAGGACTGACACGTGCTACGAGATTTCGATTCCACCGCCGCCTTCTATGAAAGGTTGGG
CTTCGGAATCGTTTTCCGGGACGCCGGCTGGATGATCCTCCAGCGCGGGGATCTCATGCTGGAGTTCTTC
GCCCACCCCAACTTGTTTATTGCAGCTTATAATGGTTACAAATAAAGCAATAGCATCACAAATTTCACAA
ATAAAGCATTTTTTTCACTGCATTCTAGTTGTGGTTTGTCCAAACTCATCAATGTATCTTATCATGTCTG
TATACCGTCGACCTCTAGCTAGAGCTTGGCGTAATCATGGTCATAGCTGTTTCCTGTGTGAAATTGTTAT
CCGCTCACAATTCCACACAACATACGAGCCGGAAGCATAAAGTGTAAAGCCTGGGGTGCCTAATGAGTGA
GCTAACTCACATTAATTGCGTTGCGCTCACTGCCCGCTTTCCAGTCGGGAAACCTGTCGTGCCAGCTGCA
TTAATGAATCGGCCAACGCGCGGGGAGAGGCGGTTTGCGTATTGGGCGCTCTTCCGCTTCCTCGCTCACT
GACTCGCTGCGCTCGGTCGTTCGGCTGCGGCGAGCGGTATCAGCTCACTCAAAGGCGGTAATACGGTTAT
CCACAGAATCAGGGGATAACGCAGGAAAGAACATGTGAGCAAAAGGCCAGCAAAAGGCCAGGAACCGTAA
AAAGGCCGCGTTGCTGGCGTTTTTCCATAGGCTCCGCCCCCCTGACGAGCATCACAAAAATCGACGCTCA
AGTCAGAGGTGGCGAAACCCGACAGGACTATAAAGATACCAGGCGTTTCCCCCTGGAAGCTCCCTCGTGC
GCTCTCCTGTTCCGACCCTGCCGCTTACCGGATACCTGTCCGCCTTTCTCCCTTCGGGAAGCGTGGCGCT
TTCTCATAGCTCACGCTGTAGGTATCTCAGTTCGGTGTAGGTCGTTCGCTCCAAGCTGGGCTGTGTGCAC
GAACCCCCCGTTCAGCCCGACCGCTGCGCCTTATCCGGTAACTATCGTCTTGAGTCCAACCCGGTAAGAC
ACGACTTATCGCCACTGGCAGCAGCCACTGGTAACAGGATTAGCAGAGCGAGGTATGTAGGCGGTGCTAC
AGAGTTCTTGAAGTGGTGGCCTAACTACGGCTACACTAGAAGAACAGTATTTGGTATCTGCGCTCTGCTG
AAGCCAGTTACCTTCGGAAAAAGAGTTGGTAGCTCTTGATCCGGCAAACAAACCACCGCTGGTAGCGGTG
GTTTTTTTGTTTGCAAGCAGCAGATTACGCGCAGAAAAAAAGGATCTCAAGAAGATCCTTTGATCTTTTC
TACGGGGTCTGACGCTCAGTGGAACGAAAACTCACGTTAAGGGATTTTGGTCATGAGATTATCAAAAAGG
ATCTTCACCTAGATCCTTTTAAATTAAAAATGAAGTTTTAAATCAATCTAAAGTATATATGAGTAAACTT
GGTCTGACAGTTACCAATGCTTAATCAGTGAGGCACCTATCTCAGCGATCTGTCTATTTCGTTCATCCAT
AGTTGCCTGACTCCCCGTCGTGTAGATAACTACGATACGGGAGGGCTTACCATCTGGCCCCAGTGCTGCA
ATGATACCGCGAGACCCACGCTCACCGGCTCCAGATTTATCAGCAATAAACCAGCCAGCCGGAAGGGCCG
AGCGCAGAAGTGGTCCTGCAACTTTATCCGCCTCCATCCAGTCTATTAATTGTTGCCGGGAAGCTAGAGT
AAGTAGTTCGCCAGTTAATAGTTTGCGCAACGTTGTTGCCATTGCTACAGGCATCGTGGTGTCACGCTCG
TCGTTTGGTATGGCTTCATTCAGCTCCGGTTCCCAACGATCAAGGCGAGTTACATGATCCCCCATGTTGT
GCAAAAAAGCGGTTAGCTCCTTCGGTCCTCCGATCGTTGTCAGAAGTAAGTTGGCCGCAGTGTTATCACT
CATGGTTATGGCAGCACTGCATAATTCTCTTACTGTCATGCCATCCGTAAGATGCTTTTCTGTGACTGGT
GAGTACTCAACCAAGTCATTCTGAGAATAGTGTATGCGGCGACCGAGTTGCTCTTGCCCGGCGTCAATAC
GGGATAATACCGCGCCACATAGCAGAACTTTAAAAGTGCTCATCATTGGAAAACGTTCTTCGGGGCGAAA
ACTCTCAAGGATCTTACCGCTGTTGAGATCCAGTTCGATGTAACCCACTCGTGCACCCAACTGATCTTCA
GCATCTTTTACTTTCACCAGCGTTTCTGGGTGAGCAAAAACAGGAAGGCAAAATGCCGCAAAAAAGGGAA
TAAGGGCGACACGGAAATGTTGAATACTCATACTCTTCCTTTTTCAATATTATTGAAGCATTTATCAGGG
TTATTGTCTCATGAGCGGATACATATTTGAATGTATTTAGAAAAATAAACAAATAGGGGTTCCGCGCACA
TTTCCCCGAAAAGTGCCACCTGACGTCGACGGATCGGGAGATCTCCCGATCCCCTATGGTGCACTCTCAG
TACAATCTGCTCTGATGCCGCATAGTTAAGCCAGTATCTGCTCCCTGCTTGTGTGTTGGAGGTCGCTGAG
TAGTGCGCGAGCAAAATTTAAGCTACAACAAGGCAAGGCTTGACCGACAATTGCATGAAGAATCTGCTTA
GGGTTAGGCGTTTTGCGCTGCTTCGCGATGTACGGGCCAGATATACGCGTTGACATTGATTATTGACTAG
TTATTAATAGTAATCAATTACGGGGTCATTAGTTCATAGCCCATATATGGAGTTCCGCGTTACATAACTT
ACGGTAAATGGCCCGCCTGGCTGACCGCCCAACGACCCCCGCCCATTGACGTCAATAATGACGTATGTTC
CCATAGTAACGCCAATAGGGACTTTCCATTGACGTCAATGGGTGGAGTATTTACGGTAAACTGCCCACTT
GGCAGTACATCAAGTGTATCATATGCCAAGTACGCCCCCTATTGACGTCAATGACGGTAAATGGCCCGCC
TGGCATTATGCCCAGTACATGACCTTATGGGACTTTCCTACTTGGCAGTACATCTACGTATTAGTCATCG
CTATTACCATGGTGATGCGGTTTTGGCAGTACATCAATGGGCGTGGATAGCGGTTTGACTCACGGGGATT
TCCAAGTCTCCACCCCATTGACGTCAATGGGAGTTTGTTTTGGCACCAAAATCAACGGGACTTTCCAAAA
TGTCGTAACAACTCCGCCCCATTGACGCAAATGGGCGGTAGGCGTGTACGGTGGGAGGTCTATATAAGCA
GCGCGTTTTGCCTGTACTGGGTCTCTCTGGTTAGACCAGATCTGAGCCTGGGAGCTCTCTGGCTAACTAG
GGAACCCACTGCTTAAGCCTCAATAAAGCTTGCCTTGAGTGCTTCAAGTAGTGTGTGCCCGTCTGTTGTG
TGACTCTGGTAACTAGAGATCCCTCAGACCCTTTTAGTCAGTGTGGAAAATCTCTAGCAGTGGCGCCCGA
ACAGGGACTTGAAAGCGAAAGGGAAACCAGAGGAGCTCTCTCGACGCAGGACTCGGCTTGCTGAAGCGCG
CACGGCAAGAGGCGAGGGGCGGCGACTGGTGAGTACGCCAAAAATTTTGACTAGCGGAGGCTAGAAGGAG
AGAGATGGGTGCGAGAGCGTCAGTATTAAGCGGGGGAGAATTAGATCGCGATGGGAAAAAATTCGGTTAA
GGCCAGGGGGAAAGAAAAAATATAAATTAAAACATATAGTATGGGCAAGCAGGGAGCTAGAACGATTCGC
AGTTAATCCTGGCCTGTTAGAAACATCAGAAGGCTGTAGACAAATACTGGGACAGCTACAACCATCCCTT
CAGACAGGATCAGAAGAACTTAGATCATTATATAATACAGTAGCAACCCTCTATTGTGTGCATCAAAGGA
TAGAGATAAAAGACACCAAGGAAGCTTTAGACAAGATAGAGGAAGAGCAAAACAAAAGTAAGACCACCGC
ACAGCAAGCGGCCGCTGATCTTCAGACCTGGAGGAGGAGATATGAGGGACAATTGGAGAAGTGAATTATA
TAAATATAAAGTAGTAAAAATTGAACCATTAGGAGTAGCACCCACCAAGGCAAAGAGAAGAGTGGTGCAG
AGAGAAAAAAGAGCAGTGGGAATAGGAGCTTTGTTCCTTGGGTTCTTGGGAGCAGCAGGAAGCACTATGG
GCGCAGCGTCAATGACGCTGACGGTACAGGCCAGACAATTATTGTCTGGTATAGTGCAGCAGCAGAACAA
TTTGCTGAGGGCTATTGAGGCGCAACAGCATCTGTTGCAACTCACAGTCTGGGGCATCAAGCAGCTCCAG
GCAAGAATCCTGGCTGTGGAAAGATACCTAAAGGATCAACAGCTCCTGGGGATTTGGGGTTGCTCTGGAA
AACTCATTTGCACCACTGCTGTGCCTTGGAATGCTAGTTGGAGTAATAAATCTCTGGAACAGATTTGGAA
TCACACGACCTGGATGGAGTGGGACAGAGAAATTAACAATTACACAAGCTTAATACACTCCTTAATTGAA
GAATCGCAAAACCAGCAAGAAAAGAATGAACAAGAATTATTGGAATTAGATAAATGGGCAAGTTTGTGGA
ATTGGTTTAACATAACAAATTGGCTGTGGTATATAAAATTATTCATAATGATAGTAGGAGGCTTGGTAGG
TTTAAGAATAGTTTTTGCTGTACTTTCTATAGTGAATAGAGTTAGGCAGGGATATTCACCATTATCGTTT
CAGACCCACCTCCCAACCCCGAGGGGACCCGACAGGCCCGAAGGAATAGAAGAAGAAGGTGGAGAGAGAG
ACAGAGACAGATCCATTCGATTAGTGAACGGATCGGCACTGCGTGCGCCAATTCTGCAGACAAATGGCAG
TATTCATCCACAATTTTAAAAGAAAAGGGGGGATTGGGGGGTACAGTGCAGGGGAAAGAATAGTAGACAT
AATAGCAACAGACATACAAACTAAAGAATTACAAAAACAAATTACAAAAATTCAAAATTTTCGGGTTTAT
TACAGGGACAGCAGAGATCCAGTTTGGTTAATTAGCTAGCGAGGGCCTATTTCCCATGATTCCTTCATAT
TTGCATATACGATACAAGGCTGTTAGAGAGATAATTGGAATTAATTTGACTGTAAACACAAAGATATTAG
TACAAAATACGTGACGTAGAAAGTAATAATTTCTTGGGTAGTTTGCAGTTTTAAAATTATGTTTTAAAAT
GGACTATCATATGCTTACCGTAACTTGAAAGTATTTCGATTTCTTGGCTTTATATATCTTGTGGAAAGGA
CGAAACACCGGAGCTGGACGGCGACGTAAA
