>Addgene plasmid #118167 | lentiSAMv2 EGFP-guide2 | depositor partial sequence | sequence record 223237 | Guide RNA, MS2 stem loops, EF1a core promoter, NLS
NNNNNNTTTTAAATTATNTTTTAAATGGACTATCATATGCTTACCGTAACTTGAAAGTATTTCGATTTCT
TGGCTTTATATATCTTGTGGAAAGGACGAAACACCGGAGCTGGACGGCGACGTAAAGTTTTAGAGCTAGG
CCAACATGAGGATCACCCATGTCTGCAGGGCCTAGCAAGTTAAAATAAGGCTAGTCCGTTATCAACTTGG
CCAACATGAGGATCACCCATGTCTGCAGGGCCAAGTGGCACCGAGTCGGTGCTTTTTTTGGATCCTAGGT
CTTGAAAGGAGTGGGAATTGGCTCCGGTGCCCGTCAGTGGGCAGAGCGCACATCGCCCACAGTCCCCGAG
AAGTTGGGGGGAGGGGTCGGCAATTGATCCGGTGCCTAGAGAAGGTGGCGCGGGGTAAACTGGGAAAGTG
ATGTCGTGTACTGGCTCCGCCTTTTTCCCGAGGGTGGGGGAGAACCGTATATAAGTGCAGTAGTCGCCGT
GAACGTTCTTTTTCGCAACGGGTTTGCCGCCAGAACACAGGCGTACGGCCACCATGAAAAGGCCGGCGGC
CACGAAAAAGGCCGGCCAGGCAAAAAAGAAAAAGGACAAGAAGTACAGCATCGGCCTGGCCATCGGCACC
AACTCTGTGGGCTGGGCCGTGATCACCGACGAGTACAAGGTGCCCAGCAAGAAATTCAAGGTGCTGGGCA
ACACCGACCGGCACAGCATCAAGAAGAACCTGATCGGAGCCCTGCTGTTCGACAGCGGCGAAACAGCCGA
GGCCACCCGGCTGAAGAGAACCGCCAGAAGAAGATACACCAGACGGAAGAACCGGATCTGCTATCTGCAA
GAGATCTTCAGCAACGAGATGGCCAAGGTGGACGACAGCTTCTTCCACAGACTGGAAGAGTCCTTCCTGG
TGGAAGAGGATAAGAAGCACGAGCGGCACCCCATCTTCGGCAACATCGTGGACGAGGTGGCCTACCACGA
GAAGTACCCCACCATCTACCACCTGAGAAAGAAACTGGTGGACAGCACCGACAAGGCCGACCTGCGGCTG
ATCTATCTGGCCCTGGCCCACATGATCAAGTTCCGGGGCCACTTCCTGATCGAGGGCGACCTGGAACCCC
GAACAACAGCGAACTGGGACAAGCTTGTTCATCCAGCTTGGTGCAAACCTAACAACCAGCTGGTTCCAAG
GAAAACCCCATCCACCGCCAGCGGCCTTGAACCCCAAGGGCATTCCTGGTCTGCCAAATTGGAACAAAAA
ACAAAACGGTTGGAAAAATCGATACGCCCAACTTGCCCCCGCAAGAAAAGAAAAGGGCCCTTTTCCGCAA
CCCGNATGTGCCCTGAGNACTGAGGCTTGACCCCCAATTTTTNAAAAAGAATTTCTTCACCTGGGCCAAG
AAGATCCAAACATGCGCGTGATAAGAGNGGACACCTAACANAGAACACACTGNAAAACACTCTGGTGGGC
CCAGTANTGGCAACCAAATTGGCAACAAATTTTTTTTGGCCGCCACAAAATCAANTCNACANACCTNNCC
NTCTGTANGAGACTCCCNTAGAAAGAGGAAANNCGNNAAATCCAANNGCCTCGGGCCGNTGNGCCCTTCN
ATATTAAAAATGGAAANAAGGCCANACACCCGCAAAAAACCGCGCCCGTGGAACACTTTCCTCCGGGNNG
NNGGCCCCTGNCGAAATAGAAAAAATTTNNTACNCNTNCAAAAAGGANAAAACCCNCCTCAGTCCNTGNG
CCAANGCAAAANATGTTATNNACCNGCTCCTCCAGAANTGGAGAACACGGGGGCTGCCAANAAAGGGCAC
AGNGTTCCTGAACCCCTGTTCTCAAGTTGTC
